Addgene plasmid #80957: pCRISPaint-AviTag-PuroR
Purpose: CRISPaint gene tagging
Depositing lab: Veit Hornung. Depositing organization: Universitaetsklinikum Bonn. Publication: CRISPaint allows modular base-specific gene tagging using a ligase-4-dependent mechanism. Schmid-Burgk JL, Honing K, Ebert TS, Hornung V. Nat Commun. 2016 Jul 28;7:12338. doi: 10.1038/ncomms12338. PubMed 27465542.
Backbone
  Vector backbone: pCRISPaint
  Backbone manufacturer: Veit Hornung group
  Vector type: gene tagging
Growth in bacteria
  Bacterial resistance: Ampicillin, 100 μg/mL
  Growth temperature: 30°C
  Growth strain: DH10B
  Copy number: High Copy
Gene/Insert
  Gene/Insert name: AviTag
  Species: Synthetic
  Promoter: none
  Cloning method: Restriction Enzyme; 5′ cloning site unknown (unknown if destroyed); 3′ cloning site unknown (unknown if destroyed)
  Sequencing primers: 5′ CGATAGTACTAACATACGCTCTCCA; 3′ CACTGCATTCTAGTTGTGGTTTGTC
Terms and licenses: Academic/Nonprofit Terms; Industry Terms: Not Available to Industry
How to cite: pCRISPaint-AviTag-PuroR was a gift from Veit Hornung (Addgene plasmid # 80957 ; http://n2t.net/addgene:80957 ; RRID:Addgene_80957)
