[The description below was written by a language model from this plasmid's Addgene catalogue record and the feature table of its GenBank file.]
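Description:
pCRISPaint-AviTag-PuroR is a 3.2 kb universal donor plasmid from the CRISPaint gene-tagging system, built on the pCRISPaint backbone. It is propagated in E. coli through a high-copy ColE1/pUC-type origin and selected with ampicillin via the beta-lactamase (AmpR) gene. It is not an expression vector. The record lists no promoter for the insert, and the payload is meant to be expressed only after it has been integrated into a host gene.

The tagging cassette begins with a synthetic AviTag, a short peptide that can be enzymatically biotinylated, followed by a T2A ribosomal-skipping peptide. An SV40 polyadenylation signal lies further downstream. Between T2A and the poly(A) signal is an unannotated stretch of roughly 600 bp. The construct name suggests that this encodes the puromycin resistance marker, although the feature table does not label it. Upstream of the tag are a synthetic poly(A) signal and the RNA polymerase II pause site from the human alpha-2 globin gene, elements commonly used to block read-through transcription from the backbone into a promoterless cassette.

According to the title of the associated publication, CRISPaint achieves modular, base-specific tagging by a ligase-4-dependent, homology-independent mechanism, so the donor carries no gene-specific homology arms. In-frame insertion at the 3′ end of a target coding sequence would give an AviTag-fused endogenous protein. T2A would release the selection marker as a separate polypeptide, so drug resistance depends on the target gene's own promoter and on the correct reading frame. The nuclease and guide components needed for integration are not annotated on this plasmid.
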