LOCUS       Exported 3241 bp ds-DNA circular SYN 12-MAY-2021
DEFINITION  CRISPaint gene tagging.
ACCESSION   .
VERSION     .
KEYWORDS    pCRISPaint-AviTag-PuroR
SOURCE      synthetic DNA construct
  ORGANISM  synthetic DNA construct
REFERENCE   1 (bases 1 to 3241)
  AUTHORS   Schmid-Burgk JL, Honing K, Ebert TS, Hornung V
  TITLE     CRISPaint allows modular base-specific gene tagging using a
            ligase-4-dependent mechanism.
  JOURNAL   Nat Commun. 2016 Jul 28;7:12338. doi: 10.1038/ncomms12338.
  PUBMED    27465542
REFERENCE   2 (bases 1 to 3241)
  AUTHORS   .
  TITLE     Direct Submission
  JOURNAL   Exported May 12, 2021 from SnapGene Server 1.1.58
            http://www.snapgene.com
FEATURES             Location/Qualifiers
     source          1..3241
                     /organism="synthetic DNA construct"
                     /mol_type="other DNA"
     polyA_signal    1..49
                     /note="synthetic polyadenylation signal"
     misc_feature    63..154
                     /label=pause site
                     /note="RNA polymerase II transcriptional pause signal from
                     the human alpha-2 globin gene"
     primer_bind     103..122
                     /label=RVprimer3
                     /note="pGL3 vector, forward primer"
     CDS             218..262
                     /codon_start=1
                     /product="peptide tag that allows for enzymatic
                     biotinylation"
                     /label=AviTag(TM)
                     /translation="GLNDIFEAQKIEWHE"
     CDS             272..325
                     /codon_start=1
                     /product="2A peptide from Thosea asigna virus capsid
                     protein"
                     /label=T2A
                     /note="Eukaryotic ribosomes fail to insert a peptide bond
                     between the Gly and Pro residues, yielding separate
                     polypeptides."
                     /translation="EGRGSLLTCGDVEENPGP"
     polyA_signal    949..1070
                     /label=SV40 poly(A) signal
                     /note="SV40 polyadenylation signal"
     primer_bind     complement(960..979)
                     /label=EBV-rev
                     /note="SV40 polyA terminator, reverse primer"
     primer_bind     1014..1033
                     /label=SV40pA-R
                     /note="SV40 polyA, reverse primer"
     primer_bind     complement(1318..1335)
                     /label=L4440
                     /note="L4440 vector, forward primer"
     rep_origin      complement(1489..2077)
                     /direction=LEFT
                     /label=ori
                     /note="high-copy-number ColE1/pMB1/pBR322/pUC origin of
                     replication"
     primer_bind     complement(1569..1588)
                     /label=pBR322ori-F
                     /note="pBR322 origin, forward primer"
     CDS             complement(2277..3137)
                     /codon_start=1
                     /product="beta-lactamase"
                     /label=AmpR
                     /note="confers resistance to ampicillin, carbenicillin, and
                     related antibiotics"
                     /translation="MSIQHFRVALIPFFAAFCLPVFAHPETLVKVKDAEDQLGARVGYI
                     ELDLNSGKILESFRPEERFPMMSTFKVLLCGAVLSRIDAGQEQLGRRIHYSQNDLVEYS
                     PVTEKHLTDGMTVRELCSAAITMSDNTAANLLLTTIGGPKELTAFLHNMGDHVTRLDRW
                     EPELNEAIPNDERDTTMPVAMATTLRKLLTGELLTLASRQQLIDWMEADKVAGPLLRSA
                     LPAGWFIADKSGAGERGSRGIIAALGPDGKPSRIVVIYTTGSQATMDERNRQIAEIGAS
                     LIKHW"
ORIGIN
        1 aataaaatat ctttattttc attacatctg tgtgttggtt ttttgtgtga atcgatagta
       61 ctaacatacg ctctccatca aaacaaaacg aaacaaaaca aactagcaaa ataggctgtc
      121 cccagtgcaa gtgcaggtgc cagaacattt ctcttaatga tagctagcgg gccagtaccc
      181 aaaaagcggg gggtctggtg gcagtggagg gggatccggc ctgaacgaca tcttcgaggc
      241 ccagaagatc gagtggcacg agtccggagg agagggcaga ggaagtctgc taacatgcgg
      301 tgacgtcgag gagaatcctg gcccaatgac tgaatacaag cctactgtca ggttggctac
      361 aagagacgac gttcctagag ccgtgagaac tctggctgca gccttcgccg actaccccgc
      421 cacgagacac accgttgacc cagatcggca tattgagaga gtgactgaac tgcaggagct
      481 gtttcttaca agagttggcc tcgacatagg caaggtgtgg gtggcggacg acggcgccgc
      541 cgtggccgtc tggaccactc ccgaatcagt tgaggctggc gccgtattcg ctgagatcgg
      601 cccgagaatg gctgagctca gcgggagtag gctcgcggca cagcagcaaa tggagggact
      661 gctggcacca cacaggccca aagaacccgc ctggttcctg gcaaccgtcg gtgtatctcc
      721 cgatcatcag gggaaaggtc tgggctctgc cgtagtgctc cctggcgtgg aggcagctga
      781 gagagcagga gtacctgcct tcttggagac ctccgctcca aggaatcttc ccttctatga
      841 acggttgggc ttcaccgtga cagccgacgt ggaagtcccc gaaggccccc gcacttggtg
      901 catgacgagg aagcctggag cgtgagggcc cgcttcgagc agacatgata agatacattg
      961 atgagtttgg acaaaccaca actagaatgc agtgaaaaaa atgctttatt tgtgaaattt
     1021 gtgatgctat tgctttattt gtaaccatta taagctgcaa taaacaagtt aacaacaaca
     1081 attgcattca ttttatgttt caggttcagg gggaggtgtg ggaggttttt taaagcaagt
     1141 aaaacctcta caaatgtggt aaaatcgata aagatccgtc gaccgatgcc cttgagagcc
     1201 ttcaacccag tcagctcctt ccggtgggcg cggggcatga ctatcgtcgc cgcacttatg
     1261 actgtcttct ttatcatgca actcgtagga caggtgccgg cagcgctctt ccgcttcctc
     1321 gctcactgac tcgctgcgct cggtcgttcg gctgcggcga gcggtatcag ctcactcaaa
     1381 ggcggtaata cggttatcca cagaatcagg ggataacgca ggaaagaaca tgtgagcaaa
     1441 aggccagcaa aaggccagga accgtaaaaa ggccgcgttg ctggcgtttt tccataggct
     1501 ccgcccccct gacgagcatc acaaaaatcg acgctcaagt cagaggtggc gaaacccgac
     1561 aggactataa agataccagg cgtttccccc tggaagctcc ctcgtgcgct ctcctgttcc
     1621 gaccctgccg cttaccggat acctgtccgc ctttctccct tcgggaagcg tggcgctttc
     1681 tcatagctca cgctgtaggt atctcagttc ggtgtaggtc gttcgctcca agctgggctg
     1741 tgtgcacgaa ccccccgttc agcccgaccg ctgcgcctta tccggtaact atcgtcttga
     1801 gtccaacccg gtaagacacg acttatcgcc actggcagca gccactggta acaggattag
     1861 cagagcgagg tatgtaggcg gtgctacaga gttcttgaag tggtggccta actacggcta
     1921 cactagaaga acagtatttg gtatctgcgc tctgctgaag ccagttacct tcggaaaaag
     1981 agttggtagc tcttgatccg gcaaacaaac caccgctggt agcggtggtt tttttgtttg
     2041 caagcagcag attacgcgca gaaaaaaagg atctcaagaa gatcctttga tcttttctac
     2101 ggggtctgac gctcagtgga acgaaaactc acgttaaggg attttggtca tgagattatc
     2161 aaaaaggatc ttcacctaga tccttttaaa ttaaaaatga agttttaaat caatctaaag
     2221 tatatatgag taaacttggt ctgacagcgg ccgcaaatgc taaaccactg cagtggttac
     2281 cagtgcttga tcagtgaggc accgatctca gcgatctgcc tatttcgttc gtccatagtg
     2341 gcctgactcc ccgtcgtgta gatcactacg attcgtgagg gcttaccatc aggccccagc
     2401 gcagcaatga tgccgcgaga gccgcgttca ccggcccccg atttgtcagc aatgaaccag
     2461 ccagcaggga gggccgagcg aagaagtggt cctgctactt tgtccgcctc catccagtct
     2521 atgagctgct gtcgtgatgc tagagtaaga agttcgccag tgagtagttt ccgaagagtt
     2581 gtggccattg ctactggcat cgtggtatca cgctcgtcgt tcggtatggc ttcgttcaac
     2641 tctggttccc agcggtcaag ccgggtcaca tgatcaccca tattatgaag aaatgcagtc
     2701 agctccttag ggcctccgat cgttgtcaga agtaagttgg ccgcggtgtt gtcgctcatg
     2761 gtaatggcag cactacacaa ttctcttacc gtcatgccat ccgtaagatg cttttccgtg
     2821 accggcgagt actcaaccaa gtcgttttgt gagtagtgta tacggcgacc aagctgctct
     2881 tgcccggcgt ctatacggga caacaccgcg ccacatagca gtactttgaa agtgctcatc
     2941 atcgggaatc gttcttcggg gcggaaagac tcaaggatct tgccgctatt gagatccagt
     3001 tcgatatagc ccactcttgc acccagttga tcttcagcat cttttacttt caccagcgtt
     3061 tcggggtgtg caaaaacagg caagcaaaat gccgcaaaga agggaatgag tgcgacacga
     3121 aaatgttgga tgctcatact cgtccttttt caatattatt gaagcattta tcagggttac
     3181 tagtacgtct ctcaaggata agtaagtaat attaaggtac gggaggtatt ggacaggccg
     3241 c
//
