>Addgene plasmid #80957 | pCRISPaint-AviTag-PuroR | addgene partial sequence | sequence record 158269 | RVprimer3 5'-CTAGCAAAATAGGCTGTCCC-3'
GATAGCTAGCGGGCCAGTACCCAAAAAGCGGGGGGTCTGGTGGCAGTGGAGGGGGATCCGGCCTGAACGA
CATCTTCGAGGCCCAGAAGATCGAGTGGCACGAGTCCGGAGGAGAGGGCAGAGGAAGTCTGCTAACATGC
GGTGACGTCGAGGAGAATCCTGGCCCAATGACTGAATACAAGCCTACTGTCAGGTTGGCTACAAGAGACG
ACGTTCCTAGAGCCGTGAGAACTCTGGCTGCAGCCTTCGCCGACTACCCCGCCACGAGACACACCGTTGA
CCCAGATCGGCATATTGAGAGAGTGACTGAACTGCAGGAGCTGTTTCTTACAAGAGTTGGCCTCGACATA
GGCAAGGTGTGGGTGGCGGACGACGGCGCCGCCGTGGCCGTCTGGACCACTCCCGAATCAGTTGAGGCTG
GCGCCGTATTCGCTGAGATCGGCCCGAGAATGGCTGAGCTCAGCGGGAGTAGGCTCGCGGCACAGCAGCA
AATGGAGGGACTGCTGGCACCACACAGGCCCAAAGAACCCGCCTGGTTCCTGGCAACCGTCGGTGTATCT
CCCGATCATCAGGGGAAAGGTCTGGGCTCTGCCGTAGTGCTCCCTGGCGTGGAGGCAGCTGAGAGAGCAG
GAGTACCTGCCTTCTTGGAGACCTCCGCTCCAAGGAATCTTCCCTTCTATGAACGGTTGGGCTTCACCGT
GACAGCCGACGTGGAAGTCCCCGAAGGCCCCCGCACTTGGTGCATGACGAGGAAGCCTGGAGCGTGAGGG
CCCGCTTCGAGCAGACATGATAAGATACATTGATGAGTTTGGACAAACCACAACTAGAATGCAGTGAAAA
AAATGCTTTATTTGTGAAATTTGTGATGCTATTGCTTT
