>Addgene plasmid #80957 | pCRISPaint-AviTag-PuroR | addgene partial sequence | sequence record 158271 | EBV-rev 5'-GTGGTTTGTCCAAACTCATC-3'
CCCTCACGCTCCAGGCTTCCTCGTCATGCACCAAGTGCGGGGGCCTTCGGGGACTTCCACGTCGGCTGTC
ACGGTGAAGCCCAACCGTTCATAGAAGGGAAGATTCCTTGGAGCGGAGGTCTCCAAGAAGGCAGGTACTC
CTGCTCTCTCAGCTGCCTCCACGCCAGGGAGCACTACGGCAGAGCCCAGACCTTTCCCCTGATGATCGGG
AGATACACCGACGGTTGCCAGGAACCAGGCGGGTTCTTTGGGCCTGTGTGGTGCCAGCAGTCCCTCCATT
TGCTGCTGTGCCGCGAGCCTACTCCCGCTGAGCTCAGCCATTCTCGGGCCGATCTCAGCGAATACGGCGC
CAGCCTCAACTGATTCGGGAGTGGTCCAGACGGCCACGGCGGCGCCGTCGTCCGCCACCCACACCTTGCC
TATGTCGAGGCCAACTCTTGTAAGAAACAGCTCCTGCAGTTCAGTCACTCTCTCAATATGCCGATCTGGG
TCAACGGTGTGTCTCGTGGCGGGGTAGTCGGCGAAGGCTGCAGCCAGAGTTCTCACGGCTCTAGGAACGT
CGTCTCTTGTAGCCAACCTGACAGTAGGCTTGTATTCAGTCATTGGGCCAGGATTCTCCTCGACGTCACC
GCATGTTAGCAGACTTCCTCTGCCCTCTCCTCCGGACTCGTGCCACTCGATCTTCTGGGCCTCGAAGATG
TCGTTCAGGCCGGATCCCCCTCCACTGCCACCAGACCCCCCGCTTTTTGGGTACTGGCCCGCTAGCTATC
ATTAAGAGAAATGTTCTGGCACCTGCACTTGCACTGGGGACAGCCTATTTTGCTAGTTTGTTTTGTTTCG
TTTTGTTTTGATGGAGAGCGTATGTTAGTACTATCGATTCACACAAAAAACCAACACACAGATGTAATGA
AAATAAAGATATTTTATTGCGGCCTGTCCAATACCTCCCGTACCTTAATATTACTTACTTATCCTTGA
